>Addgene plasmid #8331 | pBABE-puro SHP2 E76A | addgene full sequence | sequence record 436690 | Addgene NGS Result
TTGGTGGAGGAGAACGGTTTGATTCTTTGACAGATCTTGTGGAACATTATAAGAAGAATCCTATGGTGGA
AACATTGGGTACAGTACTACAACTCAAGCAGCCCCTTAACACGACTCGTATAAATGCTGCTGAAATAGAA
AGCAGAGTTCGAGAACTAAGCAAATTAGCTGAGACCACAGATAAAGTCAAACAAGGCTTTTGGGAAGAAT
TTGAGACACTACAACAACAGGAGTGCAAACTTCTCTACAGCCGAAAAGAGGGTCAAAGGCAAGAAAACAA
AAACAAAAATAGATATAAAAACATCCTGCCCTTTGATCATACCAGGGTTGTCCTACACGATGGTGATCCC
AATGAGCCTGTTTCAGATTACATCAATGCAAATATCATCATGCCTGAATTTGAAACCAAGTGCAACAATT
CAAAGCCCAAAAAGAGTTACATTGCCACACAAGGCTGCCTGCAAAACACGGTGAATGACTTTTGGCGGAT
GGTGTTCCAAGAAAACTCCCGAGTGATTGTCATGACAACGAAAGAAGTGGAGAGAGGAAAGAGTAAATGT
GTCAAATACTGGCCTGATGAGTATGCTCTAAAAGAATATGGCGTCATGCGTGTTAGGAACGTCAAAGAAA
GCGCCGCTCATGACTATACGCTAAGAGAACTTAAACTTTCAAAGGTTGGACAAGGGAATACGGAGAGAAC
GGTCTGGCAATACCACTTTCGGACCTGGCCGGACCACGGCGTGCCCAGCGACCCTGGGGGCGTGCTGGAC
TTCCTGGAGGAGGTGCACCATAAGCAGGAGAGCATCATGGATGCAGGGCCGGTCGTGGTGCACTGCAGTG
CTGGAATTGGCCGGACAGGGACGTTCATTGTGATTGATATTCTTATTGACATCATCAGAGAGAAAGGTGT
TGACTGCGATATTGACGTTCCCAAAACCATCCAGATGGTGCGGTCTCAGAGGTCAGGGATGGTCCAGACA
GAAGCACAGTACCGATTTATCTATATGGCGGTCCAGCATTATATTGAAACACTACAGCGCAGGATTGAAG
AAGAGCAGAAAAGCAAGAGGAAAGGGCACGAATATACAAATATTAAGTATTCTCTAGCGGACCAGACGAG
TGGAGATCAGAGCCCTCTCCCGCCTTGTACTCCAACGCCACCCTGTGCAGAAATGAGAGAAGACAGTGCT
AGAGTCTATGAAAACGTGGGCCTGATGCAACAGCAGAAAAGTTTCAGATGAGAAAACCTGCCAAAACTTC
AGCACAGAAATAGATGTGGACTTTCACCCTCTCCCTAAAAAGATCAAGAACAGACGCAAGAAAGTTTATG
TGAAGACAGAATTTGGATTTGGAAGGCTTGCAATGTGGTTGACTACCTTTTGATAAGCAAAATTTGAAAC
CATTTAAAGACCGGAATTCGCCAGCACAGTGGTCGACCCTGTGGAATGTGTGTCAGTTAGGGTGTGGAAA
GTCCCCAGGCTCCCCAGCAGGCAGAAGTATGCAAAGCATGCATCTCAATTAGTCAGCAACCAGGTGTGGA
AAGTCCCCAGGCTCCCCAGCAGGCAGAAGTATGCAAAGCATGCATCTCAATTAGTCAGCAACCATAGTCC
CGCCCCTAACTCCGCCCATCCCGCCCCTAACTCCGCCCAGTTCCGCCCATTCTCCGCCCCATGGCTGACT
AATTTTTTTTATTTATGCAGAGGCCGAGGCCGCCTCGGCCTCTGAGCTATTCCAGAAGTAGTGAGGAGGC
TTTTTTGGAGGCCTAGGCTTTTGCAAAAAGCTTACCATGACCGAGTACAAGCCCACGGTGCGCCTCGCCA
CCCGCGACGACGTCCCCAGGGCCGTACGCACCCTCGCCGCCGCGTTCGCCGACTACCCCGCCACGCGCCA
CACCGTCGATCCGGACCGCCACATCGAGCGGGTCACCGAGCTGCAAGAACTCTTCCTCACGCGCGTCGGG
CTCGACATCGGCAAGGTGTGGGTCGCGGACGACGGCGCCGCGGTGGCGGTCTGGACCACGCCGGAGAGCG
TCGAAGCGGGGGCGGTGTTCGCCGAGATCGGCCCGCGCATGGCCGAGTTGAGCGGTTCCCGGCTGGCCGC
GCAGCAACAGATGGAAGGCCTCCTGGCGCCGCACCGGCCCAAGGAGCCCGCGTGGTTCCTGGCCACCGTC
GGCGTCTCGCCCGACCACCAGGGCAAGGGTCTGGGCAGCGCCGTCGTGCTCCCCGGAGTGGAGGCGGCCG
AGCGCGCCGGGGTGCCCGCCTTCCTGGAGACCTCCGCGCCCCGCAACCTCCCCTTCTACGAGCGGCTCGG
CTTCACCGTCACCGCCGACGTCGAGGTGCCCGAAGGACCGCGCACCTGGTGCATGACCCGCAAGCCCGGT
GCCTGACGCCCGCCCCACGACCCGCAGCGCCCGACCGAAAGGAGCGCACGACCCCATGCATCGATAAAAT
AAAAGATTTTATTTAGTCTCCAGAAAAAGGGGGGAATGAAAGACCCCACCTGTAGGTTTGGCAAGCTAGC
TTAAGTAACGCCATTTTGCAAGGCATGGAAAAATACATAACTGAGAATAGAGAAGTTCAGATCAAGGTCA
GGAACAGATGGAACAGCTGAATATGGGCCAAACAGGATATCTGTGGTAAGCAGTTCCTGCCCCGGCTCAG
GGCCAAGAACAGATGGAACAGCTGAATATGGGCCAAACAGGATATCTGTGGTAAGCAGTTCCTGCCCCGG
CTCAGGGCCAAGAACAGATGGTCCCCAGATGCGGTCCAGCCCTCAGCAGTTTCTAGAGAACCATCAGATG
TTTCCAGGGTGCCCCAAGGACCTGAAATGACCCTGTGCCTTATTTGAACTAACCAATCAGTTCGCTTCTC
GCTTCTGTTCGCGCGCTTCTGCTCCCCGAGCTCAATAAAAGAGCCCACAACCCCTCACTCGGGGCGCCAG
TCCTCCGATTGACTGAGTCGCCCGGGTACCCGTGTATCCAATAAACCCTCTTGCAGTTGCATCCGACTTG
TGGTCTCGCTGTTCCTTGGGAGGGTCTCCTCTGAGTGATTGACTACCCGTCAGCGGGGGTCTTTCACATG
CAGCATGTATCAAAATTAATTTGGTTTTTTTTCTTAAGTATTTACATTAAATGGCCATAGTTGCATTAAT
GAATCGGCCAACGCGCGGGGAGAGGCGGTTTGCGTATTGGGCGCTCTTCCGCTTCCTCGCTCACTGACTC
GCTGCGCTCGGTCGTTCGGCTGCGGCGAGCGGTATCAGCTCACTCAAAGGCGGTAATACGGTTATCCACA
GAATCAGGGGATAACGCAGGAAAGAACATGTGAGCAAAAGGCCAGCAAAAGGCCAGGAACCGTAAAAAGG
CCGCGTTGCTGGCGTTTTTCCATAGGCTCCGCCCCCCTGACGAGCATCACAAAAATCGACGCTCAAGTCA
GAGGTGGCGAAACCCGACAGGACTATAAAGATACCAGGCGTTTCCCCCTGGAAGCTCCCTCGTGCGCTCT
CCTGTTCCGACCCTGCCGCTTACCGGATACCTGTCCGCCTTTCTCCCTTCGGGAAGCGTGGCGCTTTCTC
ATAGCTCACGCTGTAGGTATCTCAGTTCGGTGTAGGTCGTTCGCTCCAAGCTGGGCTGTGTGCACGAACC
CCCCGTTCAGCCCGACCGCTGCGCCTTATCCGGTAACTATCGTCTTGAGTCCAACCCGGTAAGACACGAC
TTATCGCCACTGGCAGCAGCCACTGGTAACAGGATTAGCAGAGCGAGGTATGTAGGCGGTGCTACAGAGT
TCTTGAAGTGGTGGCCTAACTACGGCTACACTAGAAGAACAGTATTTGGTATCTGCGCTCTGCTGAAGCC
AGTTACCTTCGGAAAAAGAGTTGGTAGCTCTTGATCCGGCAAACAAACCACCGCTGGTAGCGGTGGTTTT
TTTGTTTGCAAGCAGCAGATTACGCGCAGAAAAAAAGGATCTCAAGAAGATCCTTTGATCTTTTCTACGG
GGTCTGACGCTCAGTGGAACGAAAACTCACGTTAAGGGATTTTGGTCATGAGATTATCAAAAAGGATCTT
CACCTAGATCCTTTTGCGGCCGCAAATCAATCTAAAGTATATATGAGTAAACTTGGTCTGACAGTTACCA
ATGCTTAATCAGTGAGGCACCTATCTCAGCGATCTGTCTATTTCGTTCATCCATAGTTGCCTGACTCCCC
GTCGTGTAGATAACTACGATACGGGAGGGCTTACCATCTGGCCCCAGTGCTGCAATGATACCGCGAGACC
CACGCTCACCGGCTCCAGATTTATCAGCAATAAACCAGCCAGCCGGAAGGGCCGAGCGCAGAAGTGGTCC
TGCAACTTTATCCGCCTCCATCCAGTCTATTAATTGTTGCCGGGAAGCTAGAGTAAGTAGTTCGCCAGTT
AATAGTTTGCGCAACGTTGTTGCCATTGCTACAGGCATCGTGGTGTCACGCTCGTCGTTTGGTATGGCTT
CATTCAGCTCCGGTTCCCAACGATCAAGGCGAGTTACATGATCCCCCATGTTGTGCAAAAAAGCGGTTAG
CTCCTTCGGTCCTCCGATCGTTGTCAGAAGTAAGTTGGCCGCAGTGTTATCACTCATGGTTATGGCAGCA
CTGCATAATTCTCTTACTGTCATGCCATCCGTAAGATGCTTTTCTGTGACTGGTGAGTACTCAACCAAGT
CATTCTGAGAATAGTGTATGCGGCGACCGAGTTGCTCTTGCCCGGCGTCAATACGGGATAATACCGCGCC
ACATAGCAGAACTTTAAAAGTGCTCATCATTGGAAAACGTTCTTCGGGGCGAAAACTCTCAAGGATCTTA
CCGCTGTTGAGATCCAGTTCGATGTAACCCACTCGTGCACCCAACTGATCTTCAGCATCTTTTACTTTCA
CCAGCGTTTCTGGGTGAGCAAAAACAGGAAGGCAAAATGCCGCAAAAAAGGGAATAAGGGCGACACGGAA
ATGTTGAATACTCATACTCTTCCTTTTTCAATATTATTGAAGCATTTATCAGGGTTATTGTCTCATGAGC
GGATACATATTTGAATGTATTTAGAAAAATAAACAAATAGGGGTTCCGCGCACATTTCCCCGAAAAGTGC
CACCTGCAGCCTGAATATGGGCCAAACAGGATATCTGTGGTAAGCAGTTCCTGCCCCGGCTCAGGGCCAA
GAACAGATGGAACAGCTGAATATGGGCCAAACAGGATATCTGTGGTAAGCAGTTCCTGCCCCGGCTCAGG
GCCAAGAACAGATGGTCCCCAGATGCGGTCCAGCCCTCAGCAGTTTCTAGAGAACCATCAGATGTTTCCA
GGGTGCCCCAAGGACCTGAAATGACCCTGTGCCTTATTTGAACTAACCAATCAGTTCGCTTCTCGCTTCT
GTTCGCGCGCTTCTGCTCCCCGAGCTCAATAAAAGAGCCCACAACCCCTCACTCGGGGCGCCAGTCCTCC
GATTGACTGAGTCGCCCGGGTACCCGTGTATCCAATAAACCCTCTTGCAGTTGCATCCGACTTGTGGTCT
CGCTGTTCCTTGGGAGGGTCTCCTCTGAGTGATTGACTACCCGTCAGCGGGGGTCTTTCATTTGGGGGCT
CGTCCGGGATCGGGAGACCCCTGCCCAGGGACCACCGACCCACCACCGGGAGGCAAGCTGGCCAGCAACT
TATCTGTGTCTGTCCGATTGTCTAGTGTCTATGACTGATTTTATGCGCCTGCGTCGGTACTAGTTAGCTA
ACTAGCTCTGTATCTGGCGGACCCGTGGTGGAACTGACGAGTTCTGAACACCCGGCCGCAACCCTGGGAG
ACGTCCCAGGGACTTTGGGGGCCGTTTTTGTGGCCCGACCTGAGGAAGGGAGTCGATGTGGAATCCGACC
CCGTCAGGATATGTGGTTCTGGTAGGAGACGAGAACCTAAAACAGTTCCCGCCTCCGTCTGAATTTTTGC
TTTCGGTTTGGAACCGAAGCCGCGCGTCTTGTCTGCTGCAGCGCTGCAGCATCGTTCTGTGTTGTCTCTG
TCTGACTGTGTTTCTGTATTTGTCTGAAAATTAGGGCCAGACTGTTACCACTCCCTTAAGTTTGACCTTA
GGTCACTGGAAAGATGTCGAGCGGATCGCTCACAACCAGTCGGTAGATGTCAAGAAGAGACGTTGGGTTA
CCTTCTGCTCTGCAGAATGGCCAACCTTTAACGTCGGATGGCCGCGAGACGGCACCTTTAACCGAGACCT
CATCACCCAGGTTAAGATCAAGGTCTTTTCACCTGGCCCGCATGGACACCCAGACCAGGTCCCCTACATC
GTGACCTGGGAAGCCTTGGCTTTTGACCCCCCTCCCTGGGTCAAGCCCTTTGTACACCCTAAGCCTCCGC
CTCCTCTTCCTCCATCCGCCCCGTCTCTCCCCCTTGAACCTCCTCGTTCGACCCCGCCTCGATCCTCCCT
TTATCCAGCCCTCACTCCTTCTCTAGGCGCCGGCCGGATCCCAGTGTGGTGGTACGTAGGAATTCCGGGC
GGGAGGAACATGACATCGCGGAGATGGTTTCACCCAAATATCACTGGTGTGGAGGCAGAAAACCTACTGT
TGACAAGAGGAGTTGATGGCAGTTTTTTGGCAAGGCCTAGTAAAAGTAACCCTGGAGACTTCACACTTTC
CGTTAGAAGAAATGGAGCTGTCACCCACATCAAGATTCAGAACACTGGTGATTACTATGACCTGTATGGA
GGGGAGAAATTTGCCACTTTGGCTGCGTTGGTCCAGTATTACATGGAACATCACGGGCAATTAAAAGAGA
AGAATGGAGATGTCATTGAGCTTAAATATCCTCTGAACTGTGCAGATCCTACCTCTGAAAGGTGGTTTCA
TGGACATCTCTCTGGGAAAGAAGCAGAGAAATTATTAACTGAAAAAGGAAAACATGGTAGTTTTCTTGTA
CGAGAGAGCCAGAGCCACCCTGGAGATTTTGTTCTTTCTGTGCGCACTGGTGATGACAAAGGGGAGAGCA
ATGACGGCAAGTCTAAAGTGACCCATGTTATGATTCGCTGTCAGGAACTGAAATACGACG
Features (pLannotate 1.2.2; 12 found; start..end, strand, type, name):
   1448..1777    +  promoter       SV40 promoter: SV40 enhancer and early promoter
   1787..2386    +  CDS            PuroR: puromycin N-acetyltransferase; pac from Streptomyces alboniger; confers resistance to puromycin
   2485..2606    +  LTR            3' LTR (ΔU3) (fragment): self-inactivating 3' long terminal repeat (LTR) from Moloney murine leukemia virus
   2607..3076    +  LTR            LTR: long terminal repeat from Moloney murine leukemia virus
   3142..3194    -  CDS            lacI (fragment): lac repressor; lacI; The lac repressor binds to the lac operator to inhibit transcription in E. coli. This inhibition can be relieved by adding lactose or isopropyl-β-D-thiogalactopyranoside (IPTG).
   3377..3965    -  rep_origin     ori: high-copy-number ColE1/pMB1/pBR322/pUC origin of replication
   4125..4985    -  CDS            AmpR: β-lactamase; bla; confers resistance to ampicillin, carbenicillin, and related antibiotics
   4986..5090    -  promoter       AmpR promoter: bla
   5121..5590    +  LTR            LTR: long terminal repeat from Moloney murine leukemia virus
   5714..5988    +  misc_feature   MESV Ψ (fragment): packaging signal of murine embryonic stem cell virus
   6055..6471    +  CDS            gag (truncated): truncated Moloney murine leukemia virus (MMLV) gag gene lacking the start codon
   6520..1238    +  CDS            PTPN11 (across the origin): PTN11_HUMAN - Also known as PTP2C, SHPTP2. Experimental evidence at protein level: Swiss-Prot protein existence level 1. Acts downstream of various receptor and cytoplasmic protein tyrosine kinases to participate in the signal transduction from the cell surface to the nucleus (PubMed:10655584, PubMed:18559669, PubMed:18829466, PubMed:26742426, PubMed:28074573). Positively regulates MAPK signal transduction pathway (PubMed:28074573). Dephosphorylates GAB1, ARHGAP35 and EGFR (PubMed:28074573). Dephosphorylates ROCK2 at 'Tyr-722' resulting in stimulation of its RhoA binding activity (PubMed:18559
