[The description below was written by a language model from this plasmid's Addgene catalogue record and pLannotate feature annotations shown in this document.]
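Description:
pBABE-puro SHP2 E76A is a Moloney murine leukemia virus-based retroviral expression vector built on the pBABE-puro backbone, carrying human SHP2 (PTPN11, also known as SH-PTP2), a non-receptor protein tyrosine phosphatase that acts downstream of receptor and cytoplasmic tyrosine kinases and positively regulates MAPK signalling. The insert carries the E76A substitution, which the record describes as an activated mutant. It was cloned into an EcoRI site that is retained at both ends. In bacteria the plasmid is maintained at high copy through a ColE1/pUC-type origin and selected with ampicillin via the β-lactamase gene and its own promoter.

The feature table shows the usual pBABE layout. A 5′ MMLV LTR is followed by a packaging signal (Ψ) and a truncated gag segment lacking its start codon, which together allow the transcribed genome to be encapsidated when gag, pol and env are supplied in trans by packaging cells. The PTPN11 coding sequence lies immediately downstream (spanning the numbering origin of the circular record). No separate internal promoter is annotated upstream of it, so it is expected to be expressed from the 5′ LTR. Behind it, an SV40 enhancer/early promoter drives the puromycin N-acetyltransferase gene, and the 3′ LTR closes the proviral unit. The annotation also flags short ΔU3 LTR and lacI fragments, which appear to be partial matches rather than functional elements. The sequenced record is 7,060 nt, somewhat shorter than the sum of the listed backbone and insert sizes.

The vector is suited to producing retrovirus for stable, puromycin-selectable expression of activated SHP2 in mammalian cells. The associated work concerned Shp2 regulation of PI3-kinase activation downstream of specific receptors.
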