Addgene plasmid #8331: pBABE-puro SHP2 E76A
Depositing lab: Ben Neel. Depositing organization: Beth Israel Deaconess Medical Center. Publication: Receptor-specific regulation of phosphatidylinositol 3'-kinase activation by the protein tyrosine phosphatase Shp2. Zhang SQ, Tsiaras WG, Araki T, Wen G, Minichiello L, Klein R, Neel BG. Mol Cell Biol 2002 Jun;22(12):4062-72. 10.1128/MCB.22.12.4062-4072.2002 PubMed 12024020.
Backbone
  Vector backbone: pBABE-puro
  Backbone size w/o insert (bp): 5169
  Vector type: Mammalian Expression, Retroviral
  Selectable markers: Puromycin
Growth in bacteria
  Bacterial resistance: Ampicillin, 100 μg/mL
  Growth temperature: 37°C
  Growth strain: DH5alpha
  Copy number: High Copy
Gene/Insert
  Gene/Insert name: SHP2 (alt names: SH-PTP2; PTPN11)
  Species: H. sapiens (human)
  Insert size (bp): 2276
  Mutation: E76A (activated mutant)
  GenBank ID: L03535
  Entrez Gene: PTPN11 (a.k.a. BPTP3, CFC, JMML, METCDS, NS1, PTP-1D, PTP2C, SH-PTP2, SH-PTP3, SHP2)
  Cloning method: Restriction Enzyme; 5′ cloning site EcoRI (not destroyed); 3′ cloning site EcoRI (not destroyed)
  Sequencing primers: 5′ pBABE 5'
Terms and licenses: Academic/Nonprofit Terms; Industry Terms: Not Available to Industry
How to cite: pBABE-puro SHP2 E76A was a gift from Ben Neel (Addgene plasmid # 8331 ; http://n2t.net/addgene:8331 ; RRID:Addgene_8331)
