>Addgene plasmid #8331 | pBABE-puro SHP2 E76A | addgene partial sequence | sequence record 16938 | 8331 with pbabe5
GTGTGGTGGTCGTAGGAATTCCGGGCGGGAGGAACATGACATCGCGGAGATGGTTTCACCCAAATATCAC
TGGTGTGGAGGCAGAAAACCTACTGTTGACAAGAGGAGTTGATGGCAGTTTTTTGGCAAGGCCTAGTAAA
AGTAACCCTGGAGACTTCACACTTTCCGTTAGAAGAAATGGAGCTGTCACCCACATCAAGATTCAGAACA
CTGGTGATTACTATGACCTGTATGGAGGGGAGAAATTTGCCACTTTGGCTGCGTTGGTCCAGTATTACAT
GGAACATCACGGGCAATTAAAAGAGAAGAATGGAGATGTCATTGAGCTTAAATATCCTCTGAACTGTGCA
GATCCTACCTCTGAAAGGTGGTTTCATGGACATCTCTCTGGGAAAGAAGCAGAGAAATTATTAACTGAAA
AAGGAAAACATGGTAGTTTTCTTGTACGAGAGAGCCAGAGCCACCCTGGAGATTTTGTTCTTTCTGTGCG
CACTGGTGATGACAAAGGGGAGAGCAATGACGGCAAGTCTAAAGTGACCCATGTTATGATTCGCTGTCAG
GAACTGAAATACGACGTTGGTGGAGGAGAACGGTTTGATTCTTTGACAGATCTTGTGGAACATTATAAGA
AGAATCCTATGGTGGAAACATTGGGTACAGTACTACAACTCAAGCAGCCCCTTAACACGACTCGTATAAA
TGCTGCTGAAATAGAAAGCAGAGTTCGAGAACTAAGCAAATTAGCTGAGACCACAGATAAAGTCNAACAA
GGCTTTTGGGAAGAATTTGAGA
